>Addgene plasmid #72294 | pRK5-FLAG-FNIP2 | depositor partial sequence | sequence record 132275 | insert
ATGGCCCCGACCCTGCTCCAGAAGCTCTTCAACAAAAGGGGCAGCAGCGGCAGCTCCGCGGCGGCGTCTG
CCCAGGGCAGGGCTCCTAAGGAAGGACCCGCCTTTAGTTGGTCATGTTCGGAGTTTGACCTGAATGAGAT
TCGCCTGATAGTTTACCAGGACTGTGACAGGAGAGGCAGACAAGTCTTGTTTGACTCTAAAGCTGTTCAA
AAGATTGAGGAGGTGACAGCTCAGAAAACAGAGGATGTTCCTATTAAAATATCAGCCAAGTGCTGCCAGG
GAAGCAGCAGTGTCAGCAGCAGTAGCAGCAGCAGCATCTCTTCCCACAGTTCTTCTGGGGGATCTTCACA
TCATGCTAAGGAACAGCTTCCAAAGTACCAGTACACAAGACCAGCTTCCGATGTCAACATGTTAGGGGAA
ATGATGTTTGGCTCAGTTGCCATGAGTTACAAAGGCTCCACCTTAAAGATACACTACATACGTTCTCCTC
CACAACTGATGATTAGTAAAGTCTTCTCTGCTAGAATGGGCAGCTTCTGTGGAAGTACAAATAACTTGCA
AGACAGCTTTGAGTACATCAACCAAGATCCTAATTTGGGAAAACTGAACACAAATCAAAATAGTTTGGGT
CCTTGTCGTACTGGAAGTAACCTAGCACACAGCACACCAGTTGATATGCCAAGCAGAGGACAGAATGAAG
ACAGGGACAGTGGCATTGCTCGATCAGCCTCACTAAGCAGTCTTTTGATCACACCTTTCCCATCTCCAAG
CTCCTCTACATCTTCTTCCAGCAGTTACCAGCGCCGCTGGCTTCGAAGTCAGACAACAAGTTTGGAAAAT
GGCATCATCCCAAGAAGGTCAACTGATGAGACATTCAGCTTGGCTGAAGAAACCTGTAGCTCTAATCCAG
CTATGGTTAGGAGGAAGAAAATTGCCATAAGCATCATCTTTTCCCTATGTGAGAAAGAAGAAGCACAAAG
GAATTTCCAGGACTTCTTCTTTTCTCATTTTCCCCTGTTTGAATCTCACATGAACAGGCTGAAGAGTGCA
ATTGAAAAGGCTATGATCTCCTGTAGGAAAATAGCAGAATCAAGTCTCCGAGTCCAGTTTTATGTCAGCC
GTTTGATGGAAGCTCTGGGAGAATTCAGAGGAACTATCTGGAACTTATATTCTGTTCCAAGGATAGCTGA
ACCTGTATGGCTTACTATGATGTCCGGCACTTTGGAAAAAAACCAGCTCTGCCAGCGCTTTCTCAAGGAG
TTTACACTTCTGATAGAACAGATAAATAAAAACCAGTTTTTTGCTGCCTTACTGACTGCGGTGTTAACCT
ACCACCTGGCCTGGGTCCCAACTGTCATGCCTGTGGATCACCCTCCCATCAAAGCCTTCTCAGAGAAACG
TACCTCCCAGTCAGTGAACATGCTGGCCAAAACACATCCGTATAATCCTCTTTGGGCACAGCTGGGTGAT
CTTTACGGAGCCATAGGCTCTCCAGTGAGACTGACTCGCACCGTAGTGGTAGGGAAGCAGAAGGACTTAG
TCCAGCGAATACTTTATGTCCTGACCTACTTTCTCCGTTGCTCTGAGCTACAAGAGAACCAGCTGACCTG
GAGTGGCAATCATGGTGAAGGTGACCAAGTTTTAAATGGGAGCAAGATCATAACAGCCTTGGAGAAAGGA
GAGGTGGAGGAGTCTGAGTATGTGGTCATTACGGTGAGGAACGAGCCCGCTCTTGTACCCCCCATCCTAC
CACCAACAGCAGCAGAGAGACACAACCCCTGGCCGACAGGGTTTCCTGAGTGCCCAGAGGGCACTGACAG
TAGAGACCTGGGTCTTAAACCTGACAAAGAAGCTAACAGGAGGCCAGAGCAGGGTTCTGAGGCTTGCAGC
GCAGGGTGCCTGGGGCCAGCATCAGACGCTTCCTGGAAACCTCAGAATGCATTTTGTGGGGATGAGAAAA
ATAAAGAGGCACCGCAAGATGGCTCTTCAAGACTTCCCAGCTGTGAAGTTTTGGGGGCAGGAATGAAGAT
GGACCAGCAAGCTGTCTGTGAGCTGTTGAAAGTGGAGATGCCTACAAGACTGCCAGACCGGTCAGTGGCC
TGGCCTTGCCCTGACAGACATCTCCGGGAGAAACCTTCCTTAGAAAAGGTCACTTTCCAGATTGGAAGCT
TTGCATCTCCAGAGTCTGACTTTGAAAGCCGCATGAAAAAAATGGAGGAACGGGTGAAGGCCTGTGGCCC
CTCCTTGGAGGCCAGTGAGGCTGCTGATGTGGCTCAGGACCCGCAGGTTTCTAGGAGCCCTTTTAAACCT
GGCTTTCAGGAGAATGTTTGCTGTCCTCAGAATCGGCTTTCAGAGGGGGATGAAGGCGAGTCTGACAAGG
GTTTTGCAGAGGACAGAGGCAGCAGAAACGACATGGCAGCAGATATTGCTGGGCAGCTCAGCCACGCTGC
TGACTTGGGCACAGCCTCCCACGGTGCAGGAGGAACGGGAGGGAGGAGGCTGGAGGCCACTAGAGGTTTG
TATGTGAAGGCTGCGGAAGGACCTGTGCTGGAGCCTGTTGCCCCCAGGTGTGTCCAGCGGGGCCCTGGCC
TCGTGGCTGGTGCGAATATCCCCTGTGGGGATGACAACAAGAAGGCCAACTTCAGGACTGAAGGAGACAT
TCCCCGAAATGAAAGCTCAGATAGCGCCCTGGGAGACAGTGACGACGAAGCCTGCGCTTCAGCCATGCTA
GATCTGGGTCACGGTGGTGACAGGACTGGAGGGTCCTTGGAAGTGGAGCTGCCTCTGCCAAGGTCTCAGA
GCATCAGCACCCAGAATGTAAGGAACTTTGGCCGCTCACTTCTGGCGGGCTACTGCCCCACATACATGCC
TGATCTTGTGCTTCATGGGACCGGCAGTGATGAGAAGCTGAAGCAGTGCCTGGTGGCCGACCTTGTCCAC
ACAGTCCATCATCCAGTCCTGGATGAGCCAATAGCTGAAGCTGTCTGTATTATCGCAGACACGGATAAAT
GGAGTGTGCAGGTAGCTACAAGTCAGAGGAAAGTGACGGACAACATGAAACTAGGCCAGGATGTCCTGGT
CTCTAGTCAGGTGTCCAGTTTGCTTCAGTCCATTTTACAGCTCTATAAGCTTCACCTCCCTGCTGATTTT
TGCATCATGCATCTTGAAGATAGACTACAGGAGATGTACCTTAAAAGTAAAATGCTATCTGAATATCTCC
GGGGACACACACGAGTCCATGTGAAAGAATTAGGTGTCGTACTGGGGATTGAATCCAACGACCTGCCTCT
GTTGACTGCTATTGCCAGTACTCATTCTCCTTATGTGGCTCAAATACTCTTATAA
