>Addgene plasmid #72294 | pRK5-FLAG-FNIP2 | addgene partial sequence | sequence record 135625 | hFNIP2-F 5'-GCTAGAATGGGCAGCTTCTG-3'
GCTTTGAGTACATCAACCAAGATCCTAATTTGGGAAAACTGAACACAAATCAAAATAGTTTGGGTCCTTG
TCGTACTGGAAGTAACCTAGCACACAGCACACCAGTTGATATGCCAAGCAGAGGACAGAATGAAGACAGG
GACAGTGGCATTGCTCGATCAGCCTCACTAAGCAGTCTTTTGATCACACCTTTCCCATCTCCAAGCTCCT
CTACATCTTCTTCCAGCAGTTACCAGCGCCGCTGGCTTCGAAGTCAGACAACAAGTTTGGAAAATGGCAT
CATCCCAAGAAGGTCAACTGATGAGACATTCAGCTTGGCTGAAGAAACCTGTAGCTCTAATCCAGCTATG
GTTAGGAGGAAGAAAATTGCCATAAGCATCATCTTTTCCCTATGTGAGAAAGAAGAAGCACAAAGGAATT
TCCAGGACTTCTTCTTTTCTCATTTTCCCCTGTTTGAATCTCACATGAACAGGCTGAAGAGTGCAATTGA
AAAGGCTATGATCTCCTGTAGGAAAATAGCAGAATCAAGTCTCCGAGTCCAGTTTTATGTCAGCCGTTTG
ATGGAAGCTCTGGGAGAATTCAGAGGAACTATCTGGAACTTATATTCTGTTCCAAGGATAGCTGAACCTG
TATGGCTTACTATGATGTCCGGCACTTTGGAAAAAAACCAGCTCTGCCAGCGCTTTCTCAAGGAGTTTAC
ACTTCTGATAGAACAGATAAATAAAAACCAGTTTTTTGCTGCCTTACTGACTGCGGTGTTAACCTACCAC
CTGGCCTGGGTCCCAACTGTCATGCCTGTGGATCACCCTCCCATCAAAGCCTTCTCAGAGAAACGTACCT
CCCAGTCAGTGAACATGCTGGCCAAAACACATCCGTATAATCCTCTTTGGGCACAGCTGGGTGATCTTTA
CGGAGCCATAGGCTCTCCAGTGAGACTGACTCGCACCGTAGTGGTAGGGAAGCAGAAGGACT
