>Addgene plasmid #72294 | pRK5-FLAG-FNIP2 | addgene partial sequence | sequence record 135632 | SV40pA-R 5'-GAAATTTGTGATGCTATTGC-3'
CAGGTCGTTGGATTCAATCCCCAGTACGACACCTAATTCTTTCACATGGACTCGTGTGTGTCCCCGGAGA
TATTCAGATAGCATTTTACTTTTAAGGTACATCTCCTGTAGTCTATCTTCAAGATGCATGATGCAAAAAT
CAGCAGGGAGGTGAAGCTTATAGAGCTGTAAAATGGACTGAAGCAAACTGGACACCTGACTAGAGACCAG
GACATCCTGGCCTAGTTTCATGTTGTCCGTCACTTTCCTCTGACTTGTAGCTACCTGCACACTCCATTTA
TCCGTGTCTGCGATAATACAGACAGCTTCAGCTATTGGCTCATCCAGGACTGGATGATGGACTGTGTGGA
CAAGGTCGGCCACCAGGCACTGCTTCAGCTTCTCATCACTGCCGGTCCCATGAAGCACAAGATCAGGCAT
GTATGTGGGGCAGTAGCCCGCCAGAAGTGAGCGGCCAAAGTTCCTTACATTCTGGGTGCTGATGCTCTGA
GACCTTGGCAGAGGCAGCTCCACTTCCAAGGACCCTCCAGTCCTGTCACCACCGTGACCCAGATCTAGCA
TGGCTGAAGCGCAGGCTTCGTCGTCACTGTCTCCCAGGGCGCTATCTGAGCTTTCATTTCGGGGAATGTC
TCCTTCAGTCCTGAAGTTGGCCTTCTTGTTGTCATCCCCACAGGGGATATTCGCACCAGCCACGAGGCCA
GGGCCCCGCTGGACACACCTGGGGGCAACAGGCTCCAGCACAGGTCCTTCCGCAGCCTTCACATACAAAC
CTCTAGTGGCCTCCAGCCTCCT
