>Addgene plasmid #72294 | pRK5-FLAG-FNIP2 | addgene partial sequence | sequence record 135634 | SP6 5'-ATTTAGGTGACACTATAG-3'
GGACTACAAGGATGACGATGACAAGGGTGGTGGTGGTGGTGCGTCGACGATGGCCCCGACCCTGCTCCAG
AAGCTCTTCAACAAAAGGGGCAGCAGCGGCAGCTCCGCGGCGGCGTCTGCCCAGGGCAGGGCTCCTAAGG
AAGGACCCGCCTTTAGTTGGTCATGTTCGGAGTTTGACCTGAATGAGATTCGCCTGATAGTTTACCAGGA
CTGTGACAGGAGAGGCAGACAAGTCTTGTTTGACTCTAAAGCTGTTCAAAAGATTGAGGAGGTGACAGCT
CAGAAAACAGAGGATGTTCCTATTAAAATATCAGCCAAGTGCTGCCAGGGAAGCAGCAGTGTCAGCAGCA
GTAGCAGCAGCAGCATCTCTTCCCACAGTTCTTCTGGGGGATCTTCACATCATGCTAAGGAACAGCTTCC
AAAGTACCAGTACACAAGACCAGCTTCCGATGTCAACATGTTAGGGGAAATGATGTTTGGCTCAGTTGCC
ATGAGTTACAAAGGCTCCACCTTAAAGATACACTACATACGTTCTCCTCCACAACTGATGATTAGTAAAG
TCTTCTCTGCTAGAATGGGCAGCTTCTGTGGAAGTACAAATAACTTGCAAGACAGCTTTGAGTACATCAA
CCAAGATCCTAATTTGGGAAAACTGAACACAAATCAAAATAGTTTGGGTCCTTGTCGTACTGGAAGTAAC
CTAGCACACAGCACACCAGTTGATATGCCAAGCAGAGGACAGAATGAAGACAGGGACAGTGGCAATTGCT
CGATCAGCCTCACTAAGCAAGTCTTTTGGATC
