[The description below was written by a language model from this plasmid's Addgene catalogue record.]
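Description:
pRK5-FLAG-FNIP2 is a mammalian expression plasmid built on the pRK5 backbone for overexpressing human FNIP2 (folliculin-interacting protein 2, also known as FNIPL or MAPO1) in cultured cells. It is propagated in E. coli under ampicillin selection. The record lists no mammalian selection marker and gives no feature table, so the bacterial origin, polyadenylation signal and other backbone elements are not documented here, and the copy number is recorded as unknown.

The payload is a roughly 3.3 kb human FNIP2 coding sequence, inserted by restriction cloning between SalI and NotI sites (whether these sites survive is not recorded). Transcription is driven by the CMV promoter, a strong constitutive viral promoter widely used for high-level expression in transfected mammalian cells. A FLAG epitope encoded by the backbone is fused to the N terminus of FNIP2, so the protein can be detected by immunoblotting or immunofluorescence and captured by anti-FLAG immunoprecipitation without needing an FNIP2-specific antibody.

The stated purpose is simply overexpression. The associated publication concerns the folliculin tumor suppressor acting as a GTPase-activating protein for the RagC/D GTPases, which relay amino acid levels to mTORC1. FNIP2 is a binding partner of folliculin, so a tagged expression construct of this kind fits co-expression, interaction and complex purification experiments in that pathway, although the record does not specify particular assays.
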