Addgene plasmid #72294: pRK5-FLAG-FNIP2
Purpose: overexpression
Depositing lab: David Sabatini. Depositing organization: Whitehead Institute for Biomedical Research. Publication: The folliculin tumor suppressor is a GAP for the RagC/D GTPases that signal amino acid levels to mTORC1. Tsun ZY, Bar-Peled L, Chantranupong L, Zoncu R, Wang T, Kim C, Spooner E, Sabatini DM. Mol Cell. 2013 Nov 21;52(4):495-505. doi: 10.1016/j.molcel.2013.09.016. Epub 2013 Oct 3. PubMed 24095279.
Backbone
  Vector backbone: pRK5
  Vector type: Mammalian Expression
Growth in bacteria
  Bacterial resistance: Ampicillin, 100 μg/mL
  Growth temperature: 37°C
  Growth strain: DH5alpha
  Copy number: Unknown
Gene/Insert
  Gene/Insert name: FNIP2
  Species: H. sapiens (human)
  Insert size (bp): 3345
  GenBank ID: NM_020840.1
  Entrez Gene: FNIP2 (a.k.a. FNIPL, MAPO1)
  Promoter: CMV
  Tag / fusion protein: FLAG (N terminal on backbone)
  Cloning method: Restriction Enzyme; 5′ cloning site Sal1 (unknown if destroyed); 3′ cloning site Not1 (unknown if destroyed)
  Sequencing primers: 5′ ATT TAG GTG ACA CTA TAG; 3′ TGT AAC CAT TAT AAG CTG
Terms and licenses: Academic/Nonprofit Terms; Industry Terms: Not Available to Industry
How to cite: pRK5-FLAG-FNIP2 was a gift from David Sabatini (Addgene plasmid # 72294 ; http://n2t.net/addgene:72294 ; RRID:Addgene_72294)
